LOCUS       Exported 8323 bp ds-DNA circular SYN 13-MAY-2021
DEFINITION  3rd generation lentiviral gRNA plasmid targeting human PRKCD.
ACCESSION   .
VERSION     .
KEYWORDS    PRKCD gRNA (BRDN0001147061)
SOURCE      synthetic DNA construct
  ORGANISM  synthetic DNA construct
REFERENCE   1 (bases 1 to 8323)
  AUTHORS   Doench JG, Fusi N, Sullender M, Hegde M, Vaimberg EW, Donovan KF,
            Smith I, Tothova Z, Wilen C, Orchard R, Virgin HW, Listgarten J,
            Root DE
  TITLE     Optimized sgRNA design to maximize activity and minimize off-target
            effects of CRISPR-Cas9.
  JOURNAL   Nat Biotechnol. 2016 Jan 18. doi: 10.1038/nbt.3437.
  PUBMED    26780180
REFERENCE   2 (bases 1 to 8323)
  AUTHORS   .
  TITLE     Direct Submission
  JOURNAL   Exported May 13, 2021 from SnapGene Server 1.1.58
            http://www.snapgene.com
FEATURES             Location/Qualifiers
     source          1..8323
                     /organism="synthetic DNA construct"
                     /mol_type="other DNA"
     promoter        87..1265
                     /label=EF-1-alpha promoter
                     /note="strong constitutive promoter for human elongation
                     factor EF-1-alpha"
     intron          318..1256
                     /label=EF-1-alpha intron A
                     /note="intron upstream of the start codon of human
                     EF-1-alpha"
     primer_bind     1213..1233
                     /label=EF1a-F
                     /note="Human elongation factor-1a promoter, forward primer"
     CDS             1278..1877
                     /codon_start=1
                     /gene="pac from Streptomyces alboniger"
                     /product="puromycin N-acetyltransferase"
                     /label=PuroR
                     /note="confers resistance to puromycin"
                     /translation="MTEYKPTVRLATRDDVPRAVRTLAAAFADYPATRHTVDPDRHIER
                     VTELQELFLTRVGLDIGKVWVADDGAAVAVWTTPESVEAGAVFAEIGPRMAELSGSRLA
                     AQQQMEGLLAPHRPKEPAWFLATVGVSPDHQGKGLGSAVVLPGVEAAERAGVPAFLETS
                     APRNLPFYERLGFTVTADVEVPEGPRTWCMTRKPGA"
     primer_bind     complement(1278..1297)
                     /label=Puro-R
                     /note="Puromycin resistance gene, reverse primer. Also
                     called puro-variant-R"
     primer_bind     1774..1794
                     /label=Puro-F
                     /note="Puromycin resistance gene, forward primer"
     misc_feature    1893..2481
                     /label=WPRE
                     /note="woodchuck hepatitis virus posttranscriptional
                     regulatory element"
     primer_bind     complement(1946..1966)
                     /label=WPRE-R
                     /note="WPRE, reverse primer"
     CDS             complement(2364..2375)
                     /codon_start=1
                     /product="Factor Xa recognition and cleavage site"
                     /label=Factor Xa site
                     /translation="IEGR"
     LTR             2553..2786
                     /label=3' LTR (Delta-U3)
                     /note="self-inactivating 3' long terminal repeat (LTR) from
                     HIV-1"
     polyA_signal    2864..2985
                     /label=SV40 poly(A) signal
                     /note="SV40 polyadenylation signal"
     primer_bind     complement(2901..2920)
                     /label=SV40pA-R
                     /note="SV40 polyA, reverse primer"
     primer_bind     2955..2974
                     /label=EBV-rev
                     /note="SV40 polyA terminator, reverse primer"
     rep_origin      3025..3160
                     /label=SV40 ori
                     /note="SV40 origin of replication"
     primer_bind     3087..3106
                     /label=SV40pro-F
                     /note="SV40 promoter/origin, forward primer"
     primer_bind     complement(3180..3199)
                     /label=T7
                     /note="T7 promoter, forward primer"
     promoter        complement(3181..3199)
                     /label=T7 promoter
                     /note="promoter for bacteriophage T7 RNA polymerase"
     primer_bind     complement(3209..3226)
                     /label=M13 Forward
                     /note="In lacZ gene. Also called M13-F20 or M13 (-21)
                     Forward"
     primer_bind     complement(3209..3225)
                     /label=M13 fwd
                     /note="common sequencing primer, one of multiple similar
                     variants"
     primer_bind     complement(3218..3240)
                     /label=M13/pUC Forward
                     /note="In lacZ gene"
     rep_origin      3367..3822
                     /direction=RIGHT
                     /label=f1 ori
                     /note="f1 bacteriophage origin of replication; arrow
                     indicates direction of (+) strand synthesis"
     primer_bind     complement(3454..3473)
                     /label=F1ori-R
                     /note="F1 origin, reverse primer"
     primer_bind     3664..3685
                     /label=F1ori-F
                     /note="F1 origin, forward primer"
     promoter        3848..3952
                     /gene="bla"
                     /label=AmpR promoter
     CDS             3953..4813
                     /codon_start=1
                     /gene="bla"
                     /product="beta-lactamase"
                     /label=AmpR
                     /note="confers resistance to ampicillin, carbenicillin, and
                     related antibiotics"
                     /translation="MSIQHFRVALIPFFAAFCLPVFAHPETLVKVKDAEDQLGARVGYI
                     ELDLNSGKILESFRPEERFPMMSTFKVLLCGAVLSRIDAGQEQLGRRIHYSQNDLVEYS
                     PVTEKHLTDGMTVRELCSAAITMSDNTAANLLLTTIGGPKELTAFLHNMGDHVTRLDRW
                     EPELNEAIPNDERDTTMPVAMATTLRKLLTGELLTLASRQQLIDWMEADKVAGPLLRSA
                     LPAGWFIADKSGAGERGSRGIIAALGPDGKPSRIVVIYTTGSQATMDERNRQIAEIGAS
                     LIKHW"
     primer_bind     complement(4171..4190)
                     /label=Amp-R
                     /note="Ampicillin resistance gene, reverse primer"
     rep_origin      4984..5572
                     /direction=RIGHT
                     /label=ori
                     /note="high-copy-number ColE1/pMB1/pBR322/pUC origin of
                     replication"
     primer_bind     5473..5492
                     /label=pBR322ori-F
                     /note="pBR322 origin, forward primer"
     primer_bind     5726..5743
                     /label=L4440
                     /note="L4440 vector, forward primer"
     protein_bind    5860..5881
                     /label=CAP binding site
                     /bound_moiety="E. coli catabolite activator protein"
                     /note="CAP binding activates transcription in the presence
                     of cAMP."
     promoter        5896..5926
                     /label=lac promoter
                     /note="promoter for the E. coli lac operon"
     protein_bind    5934..5950
                     /label=lac operator
                     /bound_moiety="lac repressor encoded by lacI"
                     /note="The lac repressor binds to the lac operator to
                     inhibit transcription in E. coli. This inhibition can be
                     relieved by adding lactose or
                     isopropyl-beta-D-thiogalactopyranoside (IPTG)."
     primer_bind     5939..5961
                     /label=M13/pUC Reverse
                     /note="In lacZ gene"
     primer_bind     5958..5974
                     /label=M13 rev
                     /note="common sequencing primer, one of multiple similar
                     variants"
     primer_bind     5958..5974
                     /label=M13 Reverse
                     /note="In lacZ gene. Also called M13-rev"
     primer_bind     5993..6013
                     /label=T3
                     /note="T3 promoter, forward primer"
     promoter        5995..6013
                     /label=T3 promoter
                     /note="promoter for bacteriophage T3 RNA polymerase"
     promoter        6041..6267
                     /label=RSV promoter
                     /note="Rous sarcoma virus enhancer/promoter"
     LTR             6268..6448
                     /label=5' LTR (truncated)
                     /note="truncated 5' long terminal repeat (LTR) from HIV-1"
     misc_feature    6495..6620
                     /label=HIV-1 Psi
                     /note="packaging signal of human immunodeficiency virus
                     type 1"
     misc_feature    7113..7346
                     /label=RRE
                     /note="The Rev response element (RRE) of HIV-1 allows for
                     Rev-dependent mRNA export from the nucleus to the
                     cytoplasm."
     CDS             7531..7575
                     /codon_start=1
                     /product="antigenic peptide corresponding to amino acids
                     655 to 669 of the HIV envelope protein gp41 (Lutje Hulsik
                     et al., 2013)"
                     /label=gp41 peptide
                     /note="recognized by the 2H10 single-chain llama nanobody"
                     /translation="KNEQELLELDKWASL"
     promoter        7753..7993
                     /label=U6 promoter
                     /note="RNA polymerase III promoter for human U6 snRNA"
     primer_bind     7753..7773
                     /label=hU6-F
                     /note="Human U6 promoter, forward primer"
     primer_bind     7924..7943
                     /label=LKO.1 5'
                     /note="Human U6 promoter, forward primer"
     misc_RNA        8023..8098
                     /label=gRNA scaffold
                     /note="guide RNA scaffold for the Streptococcus pyogenes
                     CRISPR/Cas9 system"
     misc_feature    8154..8271
                     /label=cPPT/CTS
                     /note="central polypurine tract and central termination
                     sequence of HIV-1"
ORIGIN
        1 cccgggtgca aagatggata aagttttaaa cagagaggaa tctttgcagc taatggacct
       61 tctaggtctt gaaaggagtg ggaattggct ccggtgcccg tcagtgggca gagcgcacat
      121 cgcccacagt ccccgagaag ttggggggag gggtcggcaa ttgatccggt gcctagagaa
      181 ggtggcgcgg ggtaaactgg gaaagtgatg tcgtgtactg gctccgcctt tttcccgagg
      241 gtgggggaga accgtatata agtgcagtag tcgccgtgaa cgttcttttt cgcaacgggt
      301 ttgccgccag aacacaggta agtgccgtgt gtggttcccg cgggcctggc ctctttacgg
      361 gttatggccc ttgcgtgcct tgaattactt ccacctggct gcagtacgtg attcttgatc
      421 ccgagcttcg ggttggaagt gggtgggaga gttcgaggcc ttgcgcttaa ggagcccctt
      481 cgcctcgtgc ttgagttgag gcctggcctg ggcgctgggg ccgccgcgtg cgaatctggt
      541 ggcaccttcg cgcctgtctc gctgctttcg ataagtctct agccatttaa aatttttgat
      601 gacctgctgc gacgcttttt ttctggcaag atagtcttgt aaatgcgggc caagatctgc
      661 acactggtat ttcggttttt ggggccgcgg gcggcgacgg ggcccgtgcg tcccagcgca
      721 catgttcggc gaggcggggc ctgcgagcgc ggccaccgag aatcggacgg gggtagtctc
      781 aagctggccg gcctgctctg gtgcctggcc tcgcgccgcc gtgtatcgcc ccgccctggg
      841 cggcaaggct ggcccggtcg gcaccagttg cgtgagcgga aagatggccg cttcccggcc
      901 ctgctgcagg gagctcaaaa tggaggacgc ggcgctcggg agagcgggcg ggtgagtcac
      961 ccacacaaag gaaaagggcc tttccgtcct cagccgtcgc ttcatgtgac tccacggagt
     1021 accgggcgcc gtccaggcac ctcgattagt tctcgagctt ttggagtacg tcgtctttag
     1081 gttgggggga ggggttttat gcgatggagt ttccccacac tgagtgggtg gagactgaag
     1141 ttaggccagc ttggcacttg atgtaattct ccttggaatt tgcccttttt gagtttggat
     1201 cttggttcat tctcaagcct cagacagtgg ttcaaagttt ttttcttcca tttcaggtgt
     1261 cgtgacgtac ggccaccatg accgagtaca agcccacggt gcgcctcgcc acccgcgacg
     1321 acgtccccag ggccgtacgc accctcgccg ccgcgttcgc cgactacccc gccacgcgcc
     1381 acaccgtcga tccggaccgc cacatcgagc gggtcaccga gctgcaagaa ctcttcctca
     1441 cgcgcgtcgg gctcgacatc ggcaaggtgt gggtcgcgga cgacggcgcc gccgtggcgg
     1501 tctggaccac gccggagagc gtcgaagcgg gggcggtgtt cgccgagatc ggcccgcgca
     1561 tggccgagtt gagcggttcc cggctggccg cgcagcaaca gatggaaggc ctcctggcgc
     1621 cgcaccggcc caaggagccc gcgtggttcc tggccaccgt cggagtctcg cccgaccacc
     1681 agggcaaggg tctgggcagc gccgtcgtgc tccccggagt ggaggcggcc gagcgcgccg
     1741 gggtgcccgc cttcctggag acctccgcgc cccgcaacct ccccttctac gagcggctcg
     1801 gcttcaccgt caccgccgac gtcgaggtgc ccgaaggacc gcgcacctgg tgcatgaccc
     1861 gcaagcccgg tgcctgaacg cgttaagtcg acaatcaacc tctggattac aaaatttgtg
     1921 aaagattgac tggtattctt aactatgttg ctccttttac gctatgtgga tacgctgctt
     1981 taatgccttt gtatcatgct attgcttccc gtatggcttt cattttctcc tccttgtata
     2041 aatcctggtt gctgtctctt tatgaggagt tgtggcccgt tgtcaggcaa cgtggcgtgg
     2101 tgtgcactgt gtttgctgac gcaaccccca ctggttgggg cattgccacc acctgtcagc
     2161 tcctttccgg gactttcgct ttccccctcc ctattgccac ggcggaactc atcgccgcct
     2221 gccttgcccg ctgctggaca ggggctcggc tgttgggcac tgacaattcc gtggtgttgt
     2281 cggggaaatc atcgtccttt ccttggctgc tcgcctgtgt tgccacctgg attctgcgcg
     2341 ggacgtcctt ctgctacgtc ccttcggccc tcaatccagc ggaccttcct tcccgcggcc
     2401 tgctgccggc tctgcggcct cttccgcgtc ttcgccttcg ccctcagacg agtcggatct
     2461 ccctttgggc cgcctccccg cgtcgacttt aagaccaatg acttacaagg cagctgtaga
     2521 tcttagccac tttttaaaag aaaagggggg actggaaggg ctaattcact cccaacgaag
     2581 acaagatctg ctttttgctt gtactgggtc tctctggtta gaccagatct gagcctggga
     2641 gctctctggc taactaggga acccactgct taagcctcaa taaagcttgc cttgagtgct
     2701 tcaagtagtg tgtgcccgtc tgttgtgtga ctctggtaac tagagatccc tcagaccctt
     2761 ttagtcagtg tggaaaatct ctagcagtac gtatagtagt tcatgtcatc ttattattca
     2821 gtatttataa cttgcaaaga aatgaatatc agagagtgag aggaacttgt ttattgcagc
     2881 ttataatggt tacaaataaa gcaatagcat cacaaatttc acaaataaag catttttttc
     2941 actgcattct agttgtggtt tgtccaaact catcaatgta tcttatcatg tctggctcta
     3001 gctatcccgc ccctaactcc gcccatcccg cccctaactc cgcccagttc cgcccattct
     3061 ccgccccatg gctgactaat tttttttatt tatgcagagg ccgaggccgc ctcggcctct
     3121 gagctattcc agaagtagtg aggaggcttt tttggaggcc tagggacgta cccaattcgc
     3181 cctatagtga gtcgtattac gcgcgctcac tggccgtcgt tttacaacgt cgtgactggg
     3241 aaaaccctgg cgttacccaa cttaatcgcc ttgcagcaca tccccctttc gccagctggc
     3301 gtaatagcga agaggcccgc accgatcgcc cttcccaaca gttgcgcagc ctgaatggcg
     3361 aatgggnnnn nnnnnnnnnn nnnnnnnnnn nnnnnnnnnn nnnnnnnnnn nnnnnnnnnn
     3421 nnnnnnnnnn nnnnnnnnnn nnnnnnnnnn nnnnnnnnnn nnnnnnnnnn nnnnnnnnnn
     3481 nnnnnnnnnn cnnnnnnnnn nnnnnnnnnn nnnnnnnnnn nnnnnnnnnn nnnnnnnnnn
     3541 nnnnnnnnnn nnnnnnnnnn nnnnnnnnnn nnnnnnnnnn nnannnnnnn nnnnnnnnnn
     3601 nnnnnnnnnn nnnnnnnnnn nnnnnnnnnn nncctttgac gttggagtcc acgttcttta
     3661 atagtggact cttgttccaa actggaacaa cactcaaccc tatctcggtc tattcttttg
     3721 atttataagg gattttgccg atttcggcct attggttaaa aaatgagctg atttaacaaa
     3781 aatttaacgc gaattttaac aaaatattaa cgcttacaat ttaggtggca cttttcgggg
     3841 aaatgtgcgc ggaaccccta tttgtttatt tttctaaata cattcaaata tgtatccgct
     3901 catgagacaa taaccctgat aaatgcttca ataatattga aaaaggaaga gtatgagtat
     3961 tcaacatttc cgtgtcgccc ttattccctt ttttgcggca ttttgccttc ctgtttttgc
     4021 tcacccagaa acgctggtga aagtaaaaga tgctgaagat cagttgggtg cacgagtggg
     4081 ttacatcgaa ctggatctca acagcggtaa gatccttgag agttttcgcc ccgaagaacg
     4141 ttttccaatg atgagcactt ttaaagttct gctatgtggc gcggtattat cccgtattga
     4201 cgccgggcaa gagcaactcg gtcgccgcat acactattct cagaatgact tggttgagta
     4261 ctcaccagtc acagaaaagc atcttacgga tggcatgaca gtaagagaat tatgcagtgc
     4321 tgccataacc atgagtgata acactgcggc caacttactt ctgacaacga tcggaggacc
     4381 gaaggagcta accgcttttt tgcacaacat gggggatcat gtaactcgcc ttgatcgttg
     4441 ggaaccggag ctgaatgaag ccataccaaa cgacgagcgt gacaccacga tgcctgtagc
     4501 aatggcaaca acgttgcgca aactattaac tggcgaacta cttactctag cttcccggca
     4561 acaattaata gactggatgg aggcggataa agttgcagga ccacttctgc gctcggccct
     4621 tccggctggc tggtttattg ctgataaatc tggagccggt gagcgtgggt ctcgcggtat
     4681 cattgcagca ctggggccag atggtaagcc ctcccgtatc gtagttatct acacgacggg
     4741 gagtcaggca actatggatg aacgaaatag acagatcgct gagataggtg cctcactgat
     4801 taagcattgg taactgtcag accaagttta ctcatatata ctttagattg atttaaaact
     4861 tcatttttaa tttaaaagga tctaggtgaa gatccttttt gataatctca tgaccaaaat
     4921 cccttaacgt gagttttcgt tccactgagc gtcagacccc gtagaaaaga tcaaaggatc
     4981 ttcttgagat cctttttttc tgcgcgtaat ctgctgcttg caaacaaaaa aaccaccgct
     5041 accagcggtg gtttgtttgc cggatcaaga gctaccaact ctttttccga aggtaactgg
     5101 cttcagcaga gcgcagatac caaatactgt tcttctagtg tagccgtagt taggccacca
     5161 cttcaagaac tctgtagcac cgcctacata cctcgctctg ctaatcctgt taccagtggc
     5221 tgctgccagt ggcgataagt cgtgtcttac cgggttggac tcaagacgat agttaccgga
     5281 taaggcgcag cggtcgggct gaacgggggg ttcgtgcaca cagcccagct tggagcgaac
     5341 gacctacacc gaactgagat acctacagcg tgagctatga gaaagcgcca cgcttcccga
     5401 agggagaaag gcggacaggt atccggtaag cggcagggtc ggaacaggag agcgcacgag
     5461 ggagcttcca gggggaaacg cctggtatct ttatagtcct gtcgggtttc gccacctctg
     5521 acttgagcgt cgatttttgt gatgctcgtc aggggggcgg agcctatgga aaaacgccag
     5581 caacgcggcc tttttacggt tcctggcctt ttgctggcct tttgctcaca tgttctttcc
     5641 tgcgttatcc cctgattctg tggataaccg tattaccgcc tttgagtgag ctgataccgc
     5701 tcgccgcagc cgaacgaccg agcgcagcga gtcagtgagc gaggaagcgg aagagcgccc
     5761 aatacgcaaa ccgcctctcc ccgcgcgttg gccgattcat taatgcagct ggcacgacag
     5821 gtttcccgac tggaaagcgg gcagtgagcg caacgcaatt aatgtgagtt agctcactca
     5881 ttaggcaccc caggctttac actttatgct tccggctcgt atgttgtgtg gaattgtgag
     5941 cggataacaa tttcacacag gaaacagcta tgaccatgat tacgccaagc gcgcaattaa
     6001 ccctcactaa agggaacaaa agctggagct gcaagcttaa tgtagtctta tgcaatactc
     6061 ttgtagtctt gcaacatggt aacgatgagt tagcaacatg ccttacaagg agagaaaaag
     6121 caccgtgcat gccgattggt ggaagtaagg tggtacgatc gtgccttatt aggaaggcaa
     6181 cagacgggtc tgacatggat tggacgaacc actgaattgc cgcattgcag agatattgta
     6241 tttaagtgcc tagctcgata cataaacggg tctctctggt tagaccagat ctgagcctgg
     6301 gagctctctg gctaactagg gaacccactg cttaagcctc aataaagctt gccttgagtg
     6361 cttcaagtag tgtgtgcccg tctgttgtgt gactctggta actagagatc cctcagaccc
     6421 ttttagtcag tgtggaaaat ctctagcagt ggcgcccgaa cagggacttg aaagcgaaag
     6481 ggaaaccaga ggagctctct cgacgcagga ctcggcttgc tgaagcgcgc acggcaagag
     6541 gcgaggggcg gcgactggtg agtacgccaa aaattttgac tagcggaggc tagaaggaga
     6601 gagatgggtg cgagagcgtc agtattaagc gggggagaat tagatcgcga tgggaaaaaa
     6661 ttcggttaag gccaggggga aagaaaaaat ataaattaaa acatatagta tgggcaagca
     6721 gggagctaga acgattcgca gttaatcctg gcctgttaga aacatcagaa ggctgtagac
     6781 aaatactggg acagctacaa ccatcccttc agacaggatc agaagaactt agatcattat
     6841 ataatacagt agcaaccctc tattgtgtgc atcaaaggat agagataaaa gacaccaagg
     6901 aagctttaga caagatagag gaagagcaaa acaaaagtaa gaccaccgca cagcaagcgg
     6961 ccgctgatct tcagacctgg aggaggagat atgagggaca attggagaag tgaattatat
     7021 aaatataaag tagtaaaaat tgaaccatta ggagtagcac ccaccaaggc aaagagaaga
     7081 gtggtgcaga gagaaaaaag agcagtggga ataggagctt tgttccttgg gttcttggga
     7141 gcagcaggaa gcactatggg cgcagcgtca atgacgctga cggtacaggc cagacaatta
     7201 ttgtctggta tagtgcagca gcagaacaat ttgctgaggg ctattgaggc gcaacagcat
     7261 ctgttgcaac tcacagtctg gggcatcaag cagctccagg caagaatcct ggctgtggaa
     7321 agatacctaa aggatcaaca gctcctgggg atttggggtt gctctggaaa actcatttgc
     7381 accactgctg tgccttggaa tgctagttgg agtaataaat ctctggaaca gatttggaat
     7441 cacacgacct ggatggagtg ggacagagaa attaacaatt acacaagctt aatacactcc
     7501 ttaattgaag aatcgcaaaa ccagcaagaa aagaatgaac aagaattatt ggaattagat
     7561 aaatgggcaa gtttgtggaa ttggtttaac ataacaaatt ggctgtggta tataaaatta
     7621 ttcataatga tagtaggagg cttggtaggt ttaagaatag tttttgctgt actttctata
     7681 gtgaatagag ttaggcaggg atattcacca ttatcgtttc agacccacct cccaaccccg
     7741 aggggaccca gagagggcct atttcccatg attccttcat atttgcatat acgatacaag
     7801 gctgttagag agataattag aattaatttg actgtaaaca caaagatatt agtacaaaat
     7861 acgtgacgta gaaagtaata atttcttggg tagtttgcag ttttaaaatt atgttttaaa
     7921 atggactatc atatgcttac cgtaacttga aagtatttcg atttcttggc tttatatatc
     7981 ttgtggaaag gacgaaacac cgtgcagagc gtgggaaaac acgttttaga gctagaaata
     8041 gcaagttaaa ataaggctag tccgttatca acttgaaaaa gtggcaccga gtcggtgctt
     8101 ttttaagctt ggcgtaacta gatcttgaga caaatggcag tattcatcca caattttaaa
     8161 agaaaagggg ggattggggg gtacagtgca ggggaaagaa tagtagacat aatagcaaca
     8221 gacatacaaa ctaaagaatt acaaaaacaa attacaaaaa ttcaaaattt tcgggtttat
     8281 tacagggaca gcagagatcc actttggcgc cggctcgagg ggg
//
