[The description below was written by a language model from this plasmid's Addgene catalogue record and the feature table of its GenBank file.]
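Description:
PRKCD gRNA (BRDN0001147061) is a third-generation lentiviral CRISPR guide RNA plasmid of 8,323 bp, built on the lentiGuide-Puro backbone and designed to target human PRKCD, which encodes protein kinase C delta. It is propagated in E. coli as a high-copy plasmid through a ColE1/pUC-type origin with ampicillin (beta-lactamase) selection. The backbone also carries an f1 origin, an SV40 origin and poly(A) signal, and residual lac, T7 and T3 promoter elements from the cloning vector.

The lentiviral transfer cassette begins with an RSV promoter fused to a truncated HIV-1 5' LTR, which makes genomic RNA transcription Tat-independent. This is followed by the Psi packaging signal and the RRE for Rev-dependent nuclear export. A U3-deleted, self-inactivating 3' LTR closes the cassette.

Two expression units sit between the LTRs. A human U6 RNA polymerase III promoter drives the 20-nt PRKCD-specific spacer joined to the Streptococcus pyogenes Cas9 guide scaffold. After a cPPT/CTS element, which aids nuclear import of the provirus, an EF-1-alpha promoter with its intron A drives puromycin N-acetyltransferase. A WPRE follows to enhance transcript expression, and puromycin resistance allows selection of transduced mammalian cells.

The plasmid does not encode Cas9, so it must be used with a separate Cas9 lentiviral vector or in cells that already express Cas9. The guide was designed against two PRKCD reference transcripts and belongs to a human kinome gRNA collection. It is suited to knockout of PRKCD in human cells, individually or as part of screening sets.
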