Addgene plasmid #76004: PRKCD gRNA (BRDN0001147061)
Purpose: 3rd generation lentiviral gRNA plasmid targeting human PRKCD
Depositing lab: John Doench & David Root. Depositing organization: Broad Institute. Publication: Optimized sgRNA design to maximize activity and minimize off-target effects of CRISPR-Cas9. Doench JG, Fusi N, Sullender M, Hegde M, Vaimberg EW, Donovan KF, Smith I, Tothova Z, Wilen C, Orchard R, Virgin HW, Listgarten J, Root DE. Nat Biotechnol. 2016 Jan 18. doi: 10.1038/nbt.3437. PubMed 26780180.
Backbone
  Vector backbone: lentiGuide-Puro
  Backbone manufacturer: Zhang Lab (Addgene plasmid # 52963)
  Vector type: Mammalian Expression, Lentiviral, CRISPR
  Selectable markers: Puromycin
Growth in bacteria
  Bacterial resistance: Ampicillin, 100 μg/mL
  Growth temperature: 37°C
  Growth strain: DH5alpha
  Copy number: High Copy
Gene/Insert
  Gene/Insert name: PRKCD (alt names: PRKCD; NM_006254.3)
  gRNA/shRNA sequence: TGCAGAGCGTGGGAAAACAC
  Species: H. sapiens (human)
  Entrez Gene: PRKCD (a.k.a. ALPS3, CVID9, MAY1, PKCD, nPKC-delta)
  Promoter: hU6
  Cloning method: Unknown
  Sequencing primers: 5′ U6-F; 3′ pS2-R
Terms and licenses: Academic/Nonprofit Terms; Industry Terms: Not Available to Industry
Depositor comments: The gRNA was designed to target the following Genbank reference sequence(s): NM_006254.3,NM_212539.1. Note that this plasmid does NOT contain Cas9. It should be used in conjunction with lentiCas9-Blast (Addgene #52962) or otherwise with cell lines already expressing Cas9. Browse the full kinome gRNA library at http://www.addgene.org/pooled-library/broadgpp-human-kinome/ or visit http://www.broadinstitute.org/rnai/public/ for detailed protocols and information.
How to cite: PRKCD gRNA (BRDN0001147061) was a gift from John Doench & David Root (Addgene plasmid # 76004 ; http://n2t.net/addgene:76004 ; RRID:Addgene_76004)
