>Addgene plasmid #76004 | PRKCD gRNA (BRDN0001147061) | depositor partial sequence | sequence record 143464 | Target Sequence
TGCAGAGCGTGGGAAAACAC
