>Addgene plasmid #76004 | PRKCD gRNA (BRDN0001147061) | addgene partial sequence | sequence record 184993 | hU6-F
AGAAAGTAATAATTTCTTGGGTAGTTTGCAGTTTTAAAATTATGTTTTAAAATGGACTATCATATGCTTA
CCGTAACTTGAAAGTATTTCGATTTCTTGGCTTTATATATCTTGTGGAAAGGACGAAACACCGTGCAGAG
CGTGGGAAAACACGTTTTAGAGCTAGAAATAGCAAGTTAAAATAAGGCTAGTCCGTTATCAACTTGAAAA
AGTGGCACCGAGTCGGTGCTTTTTTAAGCTTGGCGTAACTAGATCTTGAGACAAATGGCAGTATTCATCC
ACAATTTTAAAAGAAAAGGGGGGATTGGGGGGTACAGTGCAGGGGAAAGAATAGTAGACATAATAGCAAC
AGACATACAAACTAAAGAATTACAAAAACAAATTACAAAAATTCAAAATTTTCGGGTTTATTACAGGGAC
AGCAGAGATCCACTTTGGCGCCGGCTCGAGGGGGCCCGGGTGCAAAGATGGATAAAGTTTTAAACAGAGA
GGAATCTTTGCAGCTAATGGACCTTCTAGGTCTTGAAAGGAGTGGGAATTGGCTCCGGTGCCCGTCAGTG
GGCAGAGCGC
